Addgene plasmid #106233: pAV-U6+27-tCorn
Purpose: Express tRNA-Corn as a reporter of U6 promoter activity in mammalian cells
Depositing lab: Samie Jaffrey. Depositing organization: Cornell University. Publication: Imaging RNA polymerase III transcription using a photostable RNA-fluorophore complex. Song W, Filonov GS, Kim H, Hirsch M, Li X, Moon JD, Jaffrey SR. Nat Chem Biol. 2017 Nov;13(11):1187-1194. doi: 10.1038/nchembio.2477. Epub 2017 Sep 25. PubMed 28945233.
Backbone
  Vector backbone: pAV U6+27
  Backbone manufacturer: Addgene plasmid # 25709
  Backbone size w/o insert (bp): 6092
  Total vector size (bp): 6252
  Vector type: Mammalian Expression
Growth in bacteria
  Bacterial resistance: Ampicillin, 100 μg/mL
  Growth temperature: 37°C
  Growth strain: DH5alpha
  Copy number: Unknown
Gene/Insert
  Gene/Insert name: tRNA-Corn (alt name: tCorn)
  Species: Synthetic
  Insert size (bp): 160
  Promoter: U6
  Cloning method: Restriction Enzyme; 5′ cloning site Sal1 (not destroyed); 3′ cloning site Xba1 (not destroyed)
  Sequencing primers: 5′ TGACACACATTCCACAGCC; 3′ CGGCCGCCATATGGATATC
Terms and licenses: Academic/Nonprofit Terms; Industry Terms: Not Available to Industry
How to cite: pAV-U6+27-tCorn was a gift from Samie Jaffrey (Addgene plasmid # 106233 ; http://n2t.net/addgene:106233 ; RRID:Addgene_106233)
