[The description below was written by a language model from this plasmid's Addgene catalogue record and pLannotate feature annotations shown in this document.]
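Description:
pAV-U6+27-tCorn is a mammalian expression plasmid built on the pAV U6+27 backbone, designed to transcribe a small synthetic RNA, tRNA-Corn (tCorn), from the human U6 snRNA promoter. The roughly 160 bp insert was cloned between SalI and XbaI sites, both retained, directly downstream of the RNA polymerase III promoter. The feature table places a tRNA-like element just after the U6 promoter, consistent with the Corn aptamer being embedded in a tRNA scaffold, a common way of stabilising and folding small aptamers in cells. The Corn portion itself is not separately annotated. Corn is an RNA aptamer that forms a fluorescent complex with a small-molecule fluorophore, so the level of tCorn transcript acts as an optical readout of U6 promoter, and hence Pol III, activity in living mammalian cells, which is the stated purpose of the construct.

In bacteria, the plasmid is maintained through a high-copy ColE1/pUC-type origin and selected with ampicillin via the bla gene; an f1 origin is also present. The annotation shows an SV40 early promoter and enhancer, oriented away from the U6 cassette, driving a Tn5-derived neomycin phosphotransferase gene, followed by a ble fragment, SV40 small t intron sequences and an SV40 polyadenylation signal. This could in principle allow G418 selection in mammalian cells, although the record does not list a mammalian selection marker. Partial AAV2 inverted terminal repeats flank the region containing both cassettes, reflecting an AAV-vector heritage, but as only fragments are detected, competence for packaging cannot be assumed. The sequenced record is 6,072 nt, somewhat shorter than the 6,252 bp catalogue size.
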