Features (pLannotate 1.2.2; 20 found; start..end, strand, type, name):
    716..1039    -  CDS            tnpA (fragment): TN5P_ECOLX - Also known as tnp. Experimental evidence at protein level: Swiss-Prot protein existence level 1. Mediates transposition of transposon Tn5 by a 'cut and paste' mechanism. First, the monomeric transposase binds the 19 bp inverted DNA repeats flanking the transposon. Then, dimerization of the DNA- bound transposase creates a synaptic DNA complex. After nicking of the first DNA strand, excision of the transposon proceeds through a series of intermediates. The transposase then mediates the insertion of the transposon at a new site by strand transfer. The activity of the wild- type tran
   1041..1370    -  promoter       SV40 promoter: SV40 enhancer and early promoter
   1403..1643    +  promoter       U6 promoter: RNA polymerase III promoter for human U6 snRNA
   1684..1781    +  ncRNA          tRNA: Accession: RF00005 - tRNA
   1818..1838    +  misc_feature   MCS (fragment): pUC18/19 multiple cloning site
   1896..2017    +  polyA_signal   SV40 poly(A) signal: SV40 polyadenylation signal
   2066..2195    +  repeat_region  AAV2 ITR (fragment): inverted terminal repeat of adeno-associated virus serotype 2 inverted
   2218..2285    +  CDS            lacZα (fragment): LacZα fragment of β-galactosidase; lacZ fragment
   2316..2744    -  rep_origin     f1 ori (sequence partly withheld): f1 bacteriophage origin of replication; arrow indicates direction of (+) strand synthesis
   2771..2875    +  promoter       AmpR promoter: bla
   2876..3736    +  CDS            AmpR: β-lactamase; bla; confers resistance to ampicillin, carbenicillin, and related antibiotics
   3907..4495    +  rep_origin     ori: high-copy-number ColE1/pMB1/pBR322/pUC origin of replication
   4655..4712    -  repeat_region  AAV2 ITR (fragment): inverted terminal repeat of adeno-associated virus serotype 2 inverted
   4768..4902    -  polyA_signal   SV40 poly(A) signal: SV40 polyadenylation signal
   4925..5008    -  CDS            large T antigen (fragment): large T antigen from SV40 (simian virus 40)
   5327..5347    -  CDS            SV40 NLS: nuclear localization signal of SV40 (simian virus 40) large T antigen
   5477..5542    -  intron         small t intron: SV40 (simian virus 40) small t antigen intron
   5544..5618    -  CDS            small t antigen (fragment): SV40 (simian virus 40) small t antigen
   5621..5941    -  CDS            ble (fragment): BLE_KLEPN - Experimental evidence at protein level: Swiss-Prot protein existence level 1. Binding protein with a strong affinity to the bleomycin family of antibiotics. Binds to CL990; an antimitotic-antibiotic compound. From Klebsiella pneumoniae.
   5965..684     -  CDS            neo (across the origin): KKA2_KLEPN - Also known as kan, nptII. Experimental evidence at protein level: Swiss-Prot protein existence level 1. Resistance to kanamycin, neomycin, paromomycin, ribostamycin, butirosin and gentamicin B. From Klebsiella pneumoniae.
>Addgene plasmid #106233 | pAV-U6+27-tCorn | addgene full sequence | sequence record 204166 | Addgene NGS Result
AATATCACGGGTAGCCAACGCTATGTCCTGATAGCGGTCCGCCACACCCAGCCGGCCACAGTCGATGAAT
CCAGAAAAGCGGCCATTTTCCACCATGATATTCGGCAAGCAGGCATCGCCATGGGTCACGACGAGATCCT
CGCCGTCGGGCATGCGCGCCTTGAGCCTGGCGAACAGTTCGGCTGGCGCGAGCCCCTGATGCTCTTCGTC
CAGATCATCCTGATCGACAAGACCGGCTTCCATCCGAGTACGTGCTCGCTCGATGCGATGTTTCGCTTGG
TGGTCGAATGGGCAGGTAGCCGGATCAAGCGTATGCAGCCGCCGCATTGCATCAGCCATGATGGATACTT
TCTCGGCAGGAGCAAGGTGAGATGACAGGAGATCCTGCCCCGGCACTTCGCCCAATAGCAGCCAGTCCCT
TCCCGCTTCAGTGACAACGTCGAGCACAGCTGCGCAAGGAACGCCCGTCGTGGCCAGCCACGATAGCCGC
GCTGCCTCGTCCTGCAGTTCATTCAGGGCACCGGACAGGTCGGTCTTGACAAAAAGAACCGGGCGCCCCT
GCGCTGACAGCCGGAACACGGCGGCATCAGAGCAGCCGATTGTCTGTTGTGCCCAGTCATAGCCGAATAG
CCTCTCCACCCAAGCGGCCGGAGAACCTGCGTGCAATCCATCTTGTTCAATCATGCGAAACGATCCTCAT
CCTGTCTCTTGATCAGATCTTGATCCCCTGCGCCATCAGATCCTTGGCGGCAAGAAAGCCATCCAGTTTA
CTTTGCAGGGCTTCCCAACCTTACCAGAGGGCGCCCCAGCTGGCAATTCCGGTTCGCTTGCTGTCCATAA
AACCGCCCAGTCTAGCTATCGCCATGTAAGCCCACTGCAAGCTACCTGCTTTCTCTTTGCGCTTGCGTTT
TCCCTTGTCCAGATAGCCCAGTAGCTGACATTCATCCGGGGTCAGCACCGTTTCTGCGGACTGGCTTTCT
ACGTGTTCCGCTTCCTTTAGCAGCCCTTGCGCCCTGAGTGCTTGCGGCAGCGTGAAGCTTTTTGCAAAAG
CCTAGGCCTCCAAAAAAGCCTCCTCACTACTTCTGGAATAGCTCAGAGGCCGAGGCGGCCTCGGCCTCTG
CATAAATAAAAAAAATTAGTCAGCCATGGGGCGGAGAATGGGCGGAACTGGGCGGAGTTAGGGGCGGGAT
GGGCGGAGTTAGGGGCGGGACTATGGTTGCTGACTAATTGAGATGCATGCTTTGCATACTTCTGCCTGCT
GGGGAGCCTGGGGACTTTCCACACCTGGTTGCTGACTAATTGAGATGCATGCTTTGCATACTTCTGCCTG
CTGGGGAGCCTGGGGACTTTCCACACCCTAACTGACACACATTCCACAGCCGGATCCAAGGTCGGGCAGG
AAGAGGGCCTATTTCCCATGATTCCTTCATATTTGCATATACGATACAAGGCTGTTAGAGAGATAATTAG
AATTAATTTGACTGTAAACACAAAGATATTAGTACAAAATACGTGACGTAGAAAGTAATAATTTCTTGGG
TAGTTTGCAGTTTTAAAATTATGTTTTAAAATGGACTATCATATGCTTACCGTAACTTGAAAGTATTTCG
ATTTCTTGGCTTTATATATCTTGTGGAAAGGACGAAACACCGTGCTCGCTTCGGCAGCACATATACTAGT
CGACGCCCGGATAGCTCAGTCGGTAGAGCAGCGGCCGCGAGGAAGGAGGTCTGAGGAGGTCACTGCGGCC
GCGGGTCCAGGGTTCAAGTCCCTGTTCGGGCGCCATCTAGAGCGGACTTCGGTCCGCTTTTTACTAGGAC
CTGCAGGCATGCAAGCTTGACGTCGGTTACCGATATCCATATGGCGGCCGCATCGATCTCGAGCCGCGGA
CTAGTAACTTGTTTATTGCAGCTTATAATGGTTACAAATAAAGCAATAGCATCACAAATTTCACAAATAA
AGCATTTTTTTCACTGCATTCTAGTTGTGGTTTGTCCAAACTCATCAATGTATCTTATCATGTCTTACGT
AGATAAGTAGCATGGCGGGTTAATCATTAACTACAAGGAACCCCTAGTGATGGAGTTGGCCACTCCCTCT
CTGCGCGCTCGCTCGCTCACTGAGGCCGGGCGACCAAAGGTCGCCCGACGCCCGGGCTTTGCCCGGGCGG
CCTCAGTGAGCGAGCGAGCGCGCAGAGAGGGACAGATCTGCAGATCTGCTGGCGTAATAGCGAAGAGGCC
CGCACCGATCGCCCTTCCCAACAGTTGCGCAGCCTGAATGGCGAATGGAAATTGTAAGCGTTAATATTTT
GTTAAAATTCGCGTTAAATTTTTGTTAAATCAGCTCATTTTTTAACCAATAGGCCGAAATCGGCAAAATC
CCTTATAAATCAAAAGAATAGACCGAGATAGGGT
[37 nt withheld, positions 2415-2451]
AAAGAACGTGGACTCCAACGTCAAAGG
[49 nt withheld, positions 2479-2527]
T
[91 nt withheld, positions 2529-2619]
G
[124 nt withheld, positions 2621-2744]
CAGGTGGCACTTTTCGGGGAAATGTGCGCGGAACCCCTATTTGTTTATTTTTCTAAATACATTCAAATAT
GTATCCGCTCATGAGACAATAACCCTGATAAATGCTTCAATAATATTGAAAAAGGAAGAGTATGAGTATT
CAACATTTCCGTGTCGCCCTTATTCCCTTTTTTGCGGCATTTTGCCTTCCTGTTTTTGCTCACCCAGAAA
CGCTGGTGAAAGTAAAAGATGCTGAAGATCAGTTGGGTGCACGAGTGGGTTACATCGAACTGGATCTCAA
CAGCGGTAAGATCCTTGAGAGTTTTCGCCCCGAAGAACGTTTTCCAATGATGAGCACTTTTAAAGTTCTG
CTATGTGGCGCGGTATTATCCCGTATTGACGCCGGGCAAGAGCAACTCGGTCGCCGCATACACTATTCTC
AGAATGACTTGGTTGAGTACTCACCAGTCACAGAAAAGCATCTTACGGATGGCATGACAGTAAGAGAATT
ATGCAGTGCTGCCATAACCATGAGTGATAACACTGCGGCCAACTTACTTCTGACAACGATCGGAGGACCG
AAGGAGCTAACCGCTTTTTTGCACAACATGGGGGATCATGTAACTCGCCTTGATCGTTGGGAACCGGAGC
TGAATGAAGCCATACCAAACGACGAGCGTGACACCACGATGCCTGTAGCAATGGCAACAACGTTGCGCAA
ACTATTAACTGGCGAACTACTTACTCTAGCTTCCCGGCAACAATTAATAGACTGGATGGAGGCGGATAAA
GTTGCAGGACCACTTCTGCGCTCGGCCCTTCCGGCTGGCTGGTTTATTGCTGATAAATCTGGAGCCGGTG
AGCGTGGGTCTCGCGGTATCATTGCAGCACTGGGGCCAGATGGTAAGCCCTCCCGTATCGTAGTTATCTA
CACGACGGGGAGTCAGGCAACTATGGATGAACGAAATAGACAGATCGCTGAGATAGGTGCCTCACTGATT
AAGCATTGGTAACTGTCAGACCAAGTTTACTCATATATACTTTAGATTGATTTAAAACTTCATTTTTAAT
TTAAAAGGATCTAGGTGAAGATCCTTTTTGATAATCTCATGACCAAAATCCCTTAACGTGAGTTTTCGTT
CCACTGAGCGTCAGACCCCGTAGAAAAGATCAAAGGATCTTCTTGAGATCCTTTTTTTCTGCGCGTAATC
TGCTGCTTGCAAACAAAAAAACCACCGCTACCAGCGGTGGTTTGTTTGCCGGATCAAGAGCTACCAACTC
TTTTTCCGAAGGTAACTGGCTTCAGCAGAGCGCAGATACCAAATACTGTTCTTCTAGTGTAGCCGTAGTT
AGGCCACCACTTCAAGAACTCTGTAGCACCGCCTACATACCTCGCTCTGCTAATCCTGTTACCAGTGGCT
GCTGCCAGTGGCGATAAGTCGTGTCTTACCGGGTTGGACTCAAGACGATAGTTACCGGATAAGGCGCAGC
GGTCGGGCTGAACGGGGGGTTCGTGCACACAGCCCAGCTTGGAGCGAACGACCTACACCGAACTGAGATA
CCTACAGCGTGAGCTATGAGAAAGCGCCACGCTTCCCGAAGGGAGAAAGGCGGACAGGTATCCGGTAAGC
GGCAGGGTCGGAACAGGAGAGCGCACGAGGGAGCTTCCAGGGGGAAACGCCTGGTATCTTTATAGTCCTG
TCGGGTTTCGCCACCTCTGACTTGAGCGTCGATTTTTGTGATGCTCGTCAGGGGGGCGGAGCCTATGGAA
AAACGCCAGCAACGCGGCCTTTTTACGGTTCCTGGCCTTTTGCTGGCCTTTTGCTCACATGTTCTTTCCT
GCGTTATCCCCTGATTCTGTGGATAACCGTATTACCGCCTTTGAGTGAGCTGATACCGCTCGCCGCAGCC
GAACGACCGAGCGCAGCGAGTCAGTGAGCGAGCGAGCGCGCAGAGAGGGAGTGGCCAACTCCATCACTAG
GGGTTCCTGGAGGGGTGGAGTCGTGACGTGAATTACGTCATAGGGTTAGGGAGGTCCTGGATCGATCCAG
ACATGATAAGATACATTGATGAGTTTGGACAAACCACAACTAGAATGCAGTGAAAAAAATGCTTTATTTG
TGAAATTTGTGATGCTATTGCTTTATTTGTAACCATTATAAGCTGCAATAAACAAGTTAACAACAACAAT
TGCATTCATTTTATGTTTCAGGTTCAGGGGGAGGTGTGGGAGGTTTTTTAAAGCAAGTAAAACCTCTACA
AATGTGGTATGGCTGATTATGATCTCTAGTCAAGGCACTATACATCAAATATTCCTTATTAACCCCTTTA
CAAATTAAAAAGCTAAAGGTACACAATTTTTGAGCATAGTTATTAATAGCAGACACTCTATGCCTGTGTG
GAGTAAGAAAAAACAGTATGTTATGATTATAACTGTTATGCCTACTTATAAAGGTTACAGAATATTTTTC
CATAATTTTCTTGTATAGCAGTGCAGCTTTTTCCTTTGTGGTGTAAATAGCAAAGCAAGCAAGAGTTCTA
TTACTAAACACAGCATGACTCAAAAAACTTAGCAATTCTGAAGGAAAGTCCTTGGGGTCTTCTACCTTTC
TCTTCTTTTTTGGAGGAGTAGAATGTTGAGAGTCAGCAGTAGCCTCATCATCACTAGATGGCATTTCTTC
TGAGCAAAACAGGTTTTCCTCATTAAAGGCATTCCACCACTGCTCCCATTCATCAGTTCCATAGGTTGGA
ATCTAAAATACACAAACAATTAGAATCAGTAGTTTAACACATTATACACTTAAAAATTTTATATTTACCT
TAGAGCTTTAAATCTCTGTAGGTAGTTTGTCCAATTATGTCACACCACAGAAGTAAGGTTCCTTCACAAA
GATCCGGACCAAAGCGGCCATCGTGCCTCCCCACTCCTGCAGTTCGGGGGCATGGATGCGCGGATAGCCG
CTGCTGGTTTCCTGGATGCCGACGGATTTGCACTGCCGGTAGAACTCCGCGAGGTCGTCCAGCCTCAGGC
AGCAGCTGAACCAACTCGCGAGGGGATCGAGCCCGGGGTGGGCGAAGAACTCCAGCATGAGATCCCCGCG
CTGGAGGATCATCCAGCCGGCGTCCCGGAAAACGATTCCGAAGCCCAACCTTTCATAGAAGGCGGCGGTG
GAATCGAAATCTCGTGATGGCAGGTTGGGCGTCGCTTGGTCGGTCATTTCGAACCCCAGAGTCCCGCTCA
GAAGAACTCGTCAAGAAGGCGATAGAAGGCGATGCGCTGCGAATCGGGAGCGGCGATACCGTAAAGCACG
AGGAAGCGGTCAGCCCATTCGCCGCCAAGCTCTTCAGC
